>Addgene plasmid #28295 | pCMV-NHERF1-PDZ1iP | addgene partial sequence | sequence record 34602 | 28295 with CMV-F
ACCGTCAGAATTGATCTACCATGGACTACAAAGACGATGACGACAAGCTTGCGGCCGCGATGAGCGCGGA
CGCAGCGGCCGGGGCGCCCCTGCCCCGGCTCTGCTGCCTGGAGAAGGGTCCGAACGGCTACGGCTTCCAC
CTGCACGGGGAGAAGGGCAAGTTGGGCCAGTACATCCGGCTGGTGGAGCCCGGCTCGCCGGCCGAGAAGG
CGGGGCTGCTGGCGGGGGACCGGCTGGTGGAGGTGAACGGCGAAAACGTGGAGAAGGAGACCCACCAGCA
GGTGGTGAGCCGCATCCGCGCCGCACTCAACGCCGTGCGCCTGCTGGTGGTCGACCCCGAGACGGACGAG
CAGCTGCAGAAGCTCGGCGTCCAGGTCCGAGAGGAGCTGCTGCGCGCCCAGGAAGCGCCGGGGCAGGCCG
AGCCGCCGGCCGCCGCCGAGGTGCAGGGGGCTGGCAACGAAAATGAGCCTCGCGAGGCCGACAAGAGCCA
CCCGGAGCAGCGCTAGCTTCGGATCGGTACCAGTCGACTCTAGAGGATCCCGGGTGGCATCCCTGTGACC
CCTCCCCAGTGCCTCTCCTGGCCCTGGAAGTTGCCACTCCAGTGCCCACCAGCCTTGTCCTAATAAAATT
AAGTTGCATCATTTTGTCTGACTAGGTGTCCTTCTATAATATTATGGGGTGGAGGGGG
