[The description below was written by a language model from this plasmid's Addgene catalogue record.]
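Description:
pCMV-NHERF1-PDZ1iP is a mammalian expression plasmid built on the pCMV-2-FLAG backbone (about 5 kb without insert). It is maintained in E. coli as a high-copy plasmid under ampicillin selection. The record gives no feature table, so the origin of replication, polyadenylation signal and any mammalian selection marker are not stated. The backbone name and the CMV forward sequencing primer indicate that the insert is driven by the cytomegalovirus immediate-early promoter, a strong constitutive promoter commonly used for transient expression in cultured mammalian cells.

The insert is a truncated form of human NHERF1 (also known as EBP50 or SLC9A3R1), a scaffolding protein that contains two PDZ domains and a C-terminal ezrin-binding (EB) region. This construct encodes only amino acids 1-148, which removes PDZ2 and the EB domain; the name suggests that the retained fragment comprises PDZ1 plus adjacent inter-domain sequence, though the record does not define the "iP" suffix. A FLAG epitope is fused to the N terminus, allowing detection by immunoblotting or immunofluorescence and recovery by anti-FLAG immunoprecipitation. The fragment was inserted by restriction enzyme cloning.

The associated study concerns a head-to-tail intramolecular interaction in NHERF1 that masks binding of PDZ domain ligands. In that context, this construct fits the role of a domain-deletion mutant for mapping which regions of NHERF1 mediate ligand binding or self-association, for example when compared with full-length protein or other truncations in co-precipitation experiments.
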