Addgene plasmid #28295: pCMV-NHERF1-PDZ1iP
Depositing lab: Maria-Magdalena Georgescu. Publication: NHERF1/EBP50 head-to-tail intramolecular interaction masks association with PDZ domain ligands. Morales FC, Takahashi Y, Momin S, Adams H, Chen X, Georgescu MM. Mol Cell Biol. 2007 Apr . 27(7):2527-37. 10.1128/MCB.01372-06 PubMed 17242191.
Backbone
  Vector backbone: pCMV-2-FLAG
  Backbone size w/o insert (bp): 5000
  Vector type: Mammalian Expression
Growth in bacteria
  Bacterial resistance: Ampicillin, 100 μg/mL
  Growth temperature: 37°C
  Growth strain: DH5alpha
  Copy number: High Copy
Gene/Insert
  Gene/Insert name: NHERF1
  Species: H. sapiens (human)
  Mutation: Contains aa 1-148 (deletion of PDZ2 and EB domains)
  Entrez Gene: NHERF1 (a.k.a. EBP50, NHE-RF, NHERF, NHERF-1, NPHLOP2, SLC9A3R1)
  Tag / fusion protein: FLAG (N terminal on insert)
  Cloning method: Restriction Enzyme
  Sequencing primers: 5′ CMV-F
Terms and licenses: Academic/Nonprofit Terms; Industry Terms: Not Available to Industry
How to cite: pCMV-NHERF1-PDZ1iP was a gift from Maria-Magdalena Georgescu (Addgene plasmid # 28295 ; http://n2t.net/addgene:28295 ; RRID:Addgene_28295)
